Addgene plasmid #80904: pMT-HuC:Dendra2
Purpose: Injection into Zebrafish larvae together with Tol2-Transposase to achieve pan-neuronal expression of the photoconvertible fluorescent protein Dendra2
Depositing lab: Periklis Pantazis. Depositing organization: ETH Zurich (Swiss Federal Institute of Technology). Publication: Labeling cellular structures in vivo using confined primed conversion of photoconvertible fluorescent proteins. Mohr MA, Argast P, Pantazis P. Nat Protoc. 2016 Dec;11(12):2419-2431. doi: 10.1038/nprot.2016.134. Epub 2016 Nov 3. PubMed 27809312.
Backbone
  Vector backbone: pMTB
  Backbone size w/o insert (bp): 6897
  Total vector size (bp): 7614
  Vector type: Zebrafish Expression
Growth in bacteria
  Bacterial resistance: Ampicillin, 100 μg/mL
  Growth temperature: 37°C
  Growth strain: DH5alpha
  Copy number: Unknown
Gene/Insert
  Gene/Insert name: Dendra2
  Species: Synthetic
  Insert size (bp): 717
  GenBank ID: AF_173984
  Entrez Gene: elavl3 (a.k.a. HuC, elrc, id:ibd1248, wu:fb77b03, zHuC)
  Promoter: HuC
  Cloning method: Unknown
  Sequencing primers: 5′ atctttgtacgtcaagacctagg; 3′ taatacgactcactatagggag
Terms and licenses: Academic/Nonprofit Terms; Industry Terms: Not Available to Industry
How to cite: pMT-HuC:Dendra2 was a gift from Periklis Pantazis (Addgene plasmid # 80904 ; http://n2t.net/addgene:80904 ; RRID:Addgene_80904)
