[The description below was written by a language model from this plasmid's Addgene catalogue record and pLannotate feature annotations shown in this document.]
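Description:
pMT-HuC:Dendra2 is a zebrafish expression plasmid built on the pMTB backbone, a Tol2 transposon-type vector intended for co-injection with Tol2 transposase so that the expression cassette integrates into the fish genome. The catalogue lists a total size of about 7.6 kb. It is propagated in E. coli through a high-copy ColE1/pUC-type origin and selected with ampicillin via the β-lactamase gene and its native promoter. The bacterial portion looks pBluescript-derived, carrying an f1 origin fragment, lacZα and lacI fragments, the lac promoter and operator, a multiple cloning site remnant and a T3 promoter.

The payload is Dendra2, a green-to-red photoconvertible fluorescent protein derived from Dendronephthya, recorded as a 717 bp synthetic insert under the HuC (elavl3) promoter, which drives expression broadly in neurons. In the annotated sequence, the Dendra2 coding region lies on the minus strand, with an SP6 promoter upstream of it, T7 promoter sequences downstream, and an SV40 polyadenylation signal nearby. That signal is annotated on the opposite strand to Dendra2, so its functional relationship to the reporter cannot be confirmed from the table. The automated annotation does not label the HuC promoter or the Tol2 arms. The roughly 2.9 kb unannotated stretch at the start of the record, along with other gaps, presumably holds these elements, but the table itself does not show it. The short ADH1 promoter hit is likely an incidental match.

The stated use is pan-neuronal Dendra2 expression in zebrafish larvae, and the associated work concerns labelling cellular structures in vivo by confined primed conversion of photoconvertible proteins.
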