Features (pLannotate 1.2.2; 17 found; start..end, strand, type, name):
   2868..2908    -  misc_feature   MCS (fragment): pBluescript multiple cloning site
   2921..2939    -  promoter       T3 promoter: promoter for bacteriophage T3 RNA polymerase
   2984..3000    -  protein_bind   lac operator: The lac repressor binds to the lac operator to inhibit transcription in E. coli. This inhibition can be relieved by adding lactose or isopropyl-β-D-thiogalactopyranoside (IPTG). lac repressor encoded by lacI
   3008..3038    -  promoter       lac promoter: promoter for the E. coli lac operon
   3053..3074    -  protein_bind   CAP binding site: CAP binding activates transcription in the presence of cAMP. E. coli catabolite activator protein
   3087..3179    -  CDS            lacI (fragment): lac repressor; lacI; The lac repressor binds to the lac operator to inhibit transcription in E. coli. This inhibition can be relieved by adding lactose or isopropyl-β-D-thiogalactopyranoside (IPTG).
   3362..3950    -  rep_origin     ori: high-copy-number ColE1/pMB1/pBR322/pUC origin of replication
   4121..4981    -  CDS            AmpR: β-lactamase; bla; confers resistance to ampicillin, carbenicillin, and related antibiotics
   4982..5086    -  promoter       AmpR promoter: bla
   5112..5495    -  rep_origin     f1 ori (fragment) (sequence partly withheld): f1 bacteriophage origin of replication; arrow indicates direction of (+) strand synthesis
   5502..5657    -  CDS            lacZα (fragment): LacZα fragment of β-galactosidase; lacZ fragment
   5955..6089    +  polyA_signal   SV40 poly(A) signal: SV40 polyadenylation signal
   6096..6114    +  promoter       T7 promoter: promoter for bacteriophage T7 RNA polymerase
   6128..6145    +  promoter       T7 promoter (fragment): promoter for bacteriophage T7 RNA polymerase
   6260..6949    -  CDS            Dendra2: Dendra2 is a photoconvertible green fluorescent protein published in 2006, derived from Dendronephthya sp.. It has high acid sensitivity.
   6984..7002    -  promoter       SP6 promoter: promoter for bacteriophage SP6 RNA polymerase
   7131..7150    -  promoter       ADH1 promoter (fragment): S. cerevisiae ADH1; promoter for alcohol dehydrogenase 1
>Addgene plasmid #80904 | pMT-HuC:Dendra2 | addgene full sequence | sequence record 191825 | Addgene NGS Result
TCCCTCCAGCCCCCACCATCTCTCCACTCTTCCTTTTGCCCTCCCTTTCTTCCTGCCCCCCCCAAACACA
CATGCAGAGCTGAGTGAATAGAGCTCCACCTGCACTCCGAACAGATGGGTGCAGAAAAAGACAGGAGCCA
TGCTTTCTCCTTGCCCCTCGTTCTCTCTCTCCCTCATCCCCTTACTTAAATTTTGTCCTTTCTTGATTTC
ACATTATTTGTCTTTGTAGATCATTTCTAAGAATGCAGTCCACGATTAAGTCCTCCATTTGTGTGGATGC
AGAGCGGCTGTAACTGTGTGAAGGTCATCTCTGGACAAAACAACCTCGACATAACCGTTTCTATATTACC
ATGTGTTGAATGTGCGCATTACATAATCGACAAAGGCCAACGCTTTAAAATGACAACTATCTGCTCAGCT
ATTACACGAGGTGTGGTTATCAAGCCGGTTCGATGATACTTGACTGGTAAGATGTGAACATGAATGCACC
CATCTCCTTATTGTTCCCGGTTGGTGCTGATATTAAACATCGACACAGTGATTGCAGCGGTTGTTATCTC
AAGCTCCCTTCCCCCATTTCTAGTCTCAGGGAGTGGGTAGAGCTCACCGAGACAGGCTGTTTGGTCTCAT
CTATAATGCATCTCCTGCCCCAGGACTTGATGTGTGACAAATGACCTATTTCTGCACAGACCCCCACAGG
GCCTTGACCTGAGGGAGCGCGCTCTGTATATCTTTGTTGTGCGGATGCTGGTAGGTGCGAGTCTCCATAA
GTTGGAAGAGATGCATGTAGGCTTATGGAAATGCATGAGGCGTGAGGGGGTTGTTGTTCCCAGCGGAGGA
TGTGTTTATTTCAGTCTGTTTATGGAGACCTCACCTACATCTGCACCGGCCTTGGGTGACCTTGTGGAAA
CGGTTGTGTGGCGCTCGTCTTCAACACAACTTCTCTTGATTATGCAGATTGTAGACAGTCACCGCGCAGG
TATCAGGCATCAGGAGTCAGCGAGGTACCGAGTGGGTGGTATTGTCGTTGGCGGGCAAATGTGCTGTAAT
GCAGATCAGAAAAACAGCATTTTCTCGTGTCTGTGCATAATACACACAATTATATATATTTTGCTTGAGG
AGTTCTTGGGAAACCATCAGAGATGGGCGAGTGGGCAGAGGCGTTCAAACTCGTTAACCTTTGGGTAATC
CGGAGAGCTCCAATGGTTGCGCATTTCTGGCCAAGTGTTCTCTGGTAATCTTGACACATCCTGCCCCTCT
GTCCTCTCCTCCCTTTAGTGGTCACTTTCACTTTCAGTTCTTGCTCTCGGTTCTCGTCCCGCGTCTCTAC
CCCAGTCAGATTCTGAGTGTGGGCCCTGTCTGATATTTTACATAATTGCCTTACATAAGTGGCCAGCTCA
GCTCAGAGCTTGGATGATATTAGTGGCGATGAATATTGCATGAGGAAGGCACTCGTTAAGCGTTAATAAG
AGGATGGAGATGGGTCCCGCTGTCAGTCTGTCTTAACCCCGCCCACTCTGCTCTGTCAACTCGCCACGTT
TCTTAGACCCAGCCGAGGGCGCCATTATAGGTGCGGGTGTTGTTTTCTGCTTTGTGAGCCGAATAAAGGC
AGCACTTGTGGCACAAAGAACCCAGGTCTGTTAGCTGCCCACAGTTCCGCACGCACCCCGTTCACACTTA
ACATGAATAAACTTAATTGCAGAGGCTCATTAGGGGGTCTCCGCTGGTAGCGGGGCAGCTGAATCCAGCC
CGTGGGTAAGAGGGCATCTGAAGCACCTATTCACCGCCCCGACGCAGAGGATCAAGCATGCCAGTTGCTT
GAAGCTCTTTCGGTAATTTCGCTGATAATTTTTAATGTTCAGGAGCCCCTCCAGAAGAGCCCATTAAGAG
ACTGTCACTTTTGTCCCCAGTGGCATTACAGCGTAAGAGTCTCTCTTGTGCTCTTTCAATGATCATTGAT
TTTAGACACTTTTTATGGCCTTCCAAACGCTGTGGGGATGACTGGTGGATGAAACTAAGCAATATACTCT
TGTTTTTTTATCCAATATCTCAAAAGTGTCTGTTTTACATGTGCAAATTGTAAATTTACATTTATGAGTG
GAAAGCATGTTATGATCACGCTGAATCTGCTTAGCACCGGCGCAGGAGATATGATTGTGTGAAACAGATG
TGTTCCATTGCTACAGCTAGTGTTATCCCTTCTTATTATGGTCTGAGGTAACGGATTAGGATGGCTCAAA
TGACTGCGCTAAAGACGATTTTTTCCAGGATTTGTATTTTCAATTGGCAGTGTTTTAAAATGGCTTAATT
TGGATAAAGCTTGTAATGTTATTTCATACATCAAAATGTGCTCAGTAGGATGTATACAACTAAATATGTT
TACTCGTAAACATCACTCTATACATCATCACTTGCAGTCAGTATATGGTTTTAGAGTTCATAACATAAAT
GAGTACACCAGCTTTTTAAAAATTGATATTTTTATAAATTTCACTATACATATGGTTCTTTGAAACAAAA
AAGTTTTAATAAACAGTTTTATTTATTAAAATAAGATTTTGGTCACCCAAGGTCTTTAGGAATAGAAAGA
TAATGCATTTAAATTCAAATTAGTGAATTCCTCGAGCCGGGCCCAAGTGATCTCCAAAAAATAAGTACTT
TTTGACTGTAAATAAAATTGTAAGGAGTAAAAAGTACTTTTTTTTCTAAAAAAATGTAATTAAGTAAAAG
TAAAAGTATTGATTTTTAATTGTACTCAAGTAAAGTAAAAATCCCCAAAAATAATACTTAAGTACAGTAA
TCAAGTAAAATTACTCAAGTACTTTACACCTCTGGTTCTTGACCCCCTACCTTCAGCAAGCCCAGCAGAT
CCACTAGTTCTAGAGCGGCCGCCACCGCGGTGGAGCTCCAGCTTTTGTTCCCTTTAGTGAGGGTTAATTG
CGCGCTTGGCGTAATCATGGTCATAGCTGTTTCCTGTGTGAAATTGTTATCCGCTCACAATTCCACACAA
CATACGAGCCGGAAGCATAAAGTGTAAAGCCTGGGGTGCCTAATGAGTGAGCTAACTCACATTAATTGCG
TTGCGCTCACTGCCCGCTTTCCAGTCGGGAAACCTGTCGTGCCAGCTGCATTAATGAATCGGCCAACGCG
CGGGGAGAGGCGGTTTGCGTATTGGGCGCTCTTCCGCTTCCTCGCTCACTGACTCGCTGCGCTCGGTCGT
TCGGCTGCGGCGAGCGGTATCAGCTCACTCAAAGGCGGTAATACGGTTATCCACAGAATCAGGGGATAAC
GCAGGAAAGAACATGTGAGCAAAAGGCCAGCAAAAGGCCAGGAACCGTAAAAAGGCCGCGTTGCTGGCGT
TTTTCCATAGGCTCCGCCCCCCTGACGAGCATCACAAAAATCGACGCTCAAGTCAGAGGTGGCGAAACCC
GACAGGACTATAAAGATACCAGGCGTTTCCCCCTGGAAGCTCCCTCGTGCGCTCTCCTGTTCCGACCCTG
CCGCTTACCGGATACCTGTCCGCCTTTCTCCCTTCGGGAAGCGTGGCGCTTTCTCATAGCTCACGCTGTA
GGTATCTCAGTTCGGTGTAGGTCGTTCGCTCCAAGCTGGGCTGTGTGCACGAACCCCCCGTTCAGCCCGA
CCGCTGCGCCTTATCCGGTAACTATCGTCTTGAGTCCAACCCGGTAAGACACGACTTATCGCCACTGGCA
GCAGCCACTGGTAACAGGATTAGCAGAGCGAGGTATGTAGGCGGTGCTACAGAGTTCTTGAAGTGGTGGC
CTAACTACGGCTACACTAGAAGAACAGTATTTGGTATCTGCGCTCTGCTGAAGCCAGTTACCTTCGGAAA
AAGAGTTGGTAGCTCTTGATCCGGCAAACAAACCACCGCTGGTAGCGGTGGTTTTTTTGTTTGCAAGCAG
CAGATTACGCGCAGAAAAAAAGGATCTCAAGAAGATCCTTTGATCTTTTCTACGGGGTCTGACGCTCAGT
GGAACGAAAACTCACGTTAAGGGATTTTGGTCATGAGATTATCAAAAAGGATCTTCACCTAGATCCTTTT
AAATTAAAAATGAAGTTTTAAATCAATCTAAAGTATATATGAGTAAACTTGGTCTGACAGTTACCAATGC
TTAATCAGTGAGGCACCTATCTCAGCGATCTGTCTATTTCGTTCATCCATAGTTGCCTGACTCCCCGTCG
TGTAGATAACTACGATACGGGAGGGCTTACCATCTGGCCCCAGTGCTGCAATGATACCGCGAGACCCACG
CTCACCGGCTCCAGATTTATCAGCAATAAACCAGCCAGCCGGAAGGGCCGAGCGCAGAAGTGGTCCTGCA
ACTTTATCCGCCTCCATCCAGTCTATTAATTGTTGCCGGGAAGCTAGAGTAAGTAGTTCGCCAGTTAATA
GTTTGCGCAACGTTGTTGCCATTGCTACAGGCATCGTGGTGTCACGCTCGTCGTTTGGTATGGCTTCATT
CAGCTCCGGTTCCCAACGATCAAGGCGAGTTACATGATCCCCCATGTTGTGCAAAAAAGCGGTTAGCTCC
TTCGGTCCTCCGATCGTTGTCAGAAGTAAGTTGGCCGCAGTGTTATCACTCATGGTTATGGCAGCACTGC
ATAATTCTCTTACTGTCATGCCATCCGTAAGATGCTTTTCTGTGACTGGTGAGTACTCAACCAAGTCATT
CTGAGAATAGTGTATGCGGCGACCGAGTTGCTCTTGCCCGGCGTCAATACGGGATAATACCGCGCCACAT
AGCAGAACTTTAAAAGTGCTCATCATTGGAAAACGTTCTTCGGGGCGAAAACTCTCAAGGATCTTACCGC
TGTTGAGATCCAGTTCGATGTAACCCACTCGTGCACCCAACTGATCTTCAGCATCTTTTACTTTCACCAG
CGTTTCTGGGTGAGCAAAAACAGGAAGGCAAAATGCCGCAAAAAAGGGAATAAGGGCGACACGGAAATGT
TGAATACTCATACTCTTCCTTTTTCAATATTATTGAAGCATTTATCAGGGTTATTGTCTCATGAGCGGAT
ACATATTTGAATGTATTTAGAAAAATAAACAAATAGGGGTTCCGCGCACATTTCCCCGAAAAGTGCCACC
TAAATTGTAAGCGTTAATATTTTGTTAAAATTCGCGTTAAATTTTTGTTAAATCAGCTCATTTTTTAACC
AATAGGCCGAAATCGGCAAAATCCCTTATAAATCAAAAGAATAGACCGAGATAGGGT
[37 nt withheld, positions 5238-5274]
AAAGAACGTGGACTCCAACGTCAAAGG
[49 nt withheld, positions 5302-5350]
T
[91 nt withheld, positions 5352-5442]
G
[52 nt withheld, positions 5444-5495]
GTCCCATTCGCCATTCAGGCTGCGCAACTGTTGGGAAGGGCGATCGGTGCGGGCCTCTTCGCTATTACGC
CAGCTGGCGAAAGGGGGATGTGCTGCAAGGCGATTAAGTTGGGTAACGCCAGGGTTTTCCCAGTCACGAC
GTTGTAAAACGACGGCCAGTGAGCGCGCGTAATACGACGTCCTATAGGGCGAATTGGGTACCGGCATATG
GTTCTTGACAGAGGTGTAAAAAGTACTCAAAAATTTTACTCAAGTGAAAGTACAAGTACTTAGGGAAAAT
TTTACTCAATTAAAAGTAAAAGTATCTGGCTAGAATCTTACTTGAGTAAAAGTAAAAAAGTACTCCATTA
AAATTGTACTTGAGTATTAGATCTGCATGCGTTTAAACCCGGGATATCAAAAAACCTCCCACACCTCCCC
CTGAACCTGAAACATAAAATGAATGCAATTGTTGTTGTTAACTTGTTTATTGCAGCTTATAATGGTTACA
AATAAAGCAATAGCATCACAAATTTCACAAATAAAGCATTTTTTTCACTGCATTCTAGTTGTGGTTTGTC
CAAACTCATCAATGTATCTTATCATGTCTGGATCACCGGTTAATACGACTCACTATAGGGAGTCCGGATA
CGTAATACGACTCACTATAGTTCTAGAGGCTCGAGCGGCCGCCAGTGTGATGGATATCTGCAGAATTCGC
CCTTTCAACAGGAGTCCAAGCTCAGCTAATTAAGCTTTCACTTGTACACGCCGCTGTCGCCGGACCACAC
CTGGCTGGGCAGGGGGCTGTAGCGGGCCACGGCGTGCTCGTACAGCTTCACCTTGTTGTAGTCGCTGTCG
TTGCCCAGGATCTCGATGCGGTGGTCCACGAAGTGGGCGTCGGGCAGCTGCACCACCTTCTTGGCCTTGT
AGGTGGTCTTGAAGTCGCACAGGTAGTGGCCGCCGCCCTCCAGCAGCAGGGCCATGTTGATGTTGCCCAC
CAGCAGGCCGTCGCGCACGTGCAGCTTCTCGGTGCTGGGCTCCCACTTCAGGGTCTTCTTCTGCATCACG
GGGCCGTTGGGGGGGAAGTTGGTGCCCTTGAAGCGCACGTTCTGGAAGAAGCAGTCGCCCTCCAGGCTGA
TGTCGCTGCGGATGGTGCAGATGCCCTTGTCCTCGAAGGTCATGGTGCGCTCCCAGCTGTAGCCCTCGGG
GAAGCTCTGCTTGAAGTAGTCGGGGATGTCCTCGGGGTACTTGGTGAACACCCGGTTGCCGTAGTGCACG
GCGGTGGTCAGGATGTCGTAGCTGAAGGGCAGGGGGGCGCCCTCCTTCACGGTCAGGTTGGCGGTCTGGG
TGCCCTCGTAGGGCTTGCCCTTGCCCTCGCCCTCGATCACGAAGGCGTGGCCGTTCACGTTGCCCTCCAT
GTGCACCTTCACGCGCATGTCCTCCTTGATCAGGTTAATTCCCGGGGTGTTCATGGATCCTGCAAAAAGA
ACAAGTAGCTTGTACTCTTCTATAGTGTCACCTAAATAGGCCTAGGTCTTGACGTACAAAGATGATATTG
ATCTAGGTCCTTCGATTTGCAGGTCTTCAGGCTGGATTGCAGATATTATTACGCCGTGGCTTGGAATGGA
GAAATGCAAATGTCAGTTTCCAAAGGAAAAGAAAAAAAAAGAAAAAGGAAAAAGGACAGTCTTCGCCAGG
AAATCTCAGCCCGTGCGATTGTAGGTTTTCCTCAGCAGTGTGAAAATGAGGATAAGGGGGTTTTCTTCAG
GATGATGATGAGAGAGAGATTTCTCTCCGTGTGGCGTGGGCGATGGTTCAGAAAAAAAGAAAAGCAGTGA
TCCCCAGTAGGGTGTGTCCAGGGGAGGGTGTTGTGGTTCTGCTGTTGTGTGTGTATTTCCCAGCTCCTCG
CAGGCTCCTTCTGTGCCTCTGCTGCAATGTTCTTCTTTTATGTGTCCTTCTGGCTGGCAGAGCTTGCTGC
TGATTGGCTAATTGTGCAGGGAGGGTACTACATGGCAGCCATTGCAAAGCGCTGCTCTCCCATTATCCCC
TTCAGGAGAGATCACCGAGAACCCCCCA
