>Addgene plasmid #80904 | pMT-HuC:Dendra2 | addgene partial sequence | sequence record 156685 | T3 5'-GCAATTAACCCTCACTAAAGG-3'
CGCGGTGGCGGCCGCTCTAGAACTAGTGGATCTGCTGGGCTTGCTGAAGGTAGGGGGTCAAGAACCAGAG
GTGTAAAGTACTTGAGTAATTTTACTTGATTACTGTACTTAAGTATTATTTTTGGGGATTTTTACTTTAC
TTGAGTACAATTAAAAATCAATACTTTTACTTTTACTTAATTACATTTTTTTAGAAAAAAAAGTACTTTT
TACTCCTTACAATTTTATTTACAGTCAAAAAGTACTTATTTTTTGGAGATCACTTGGGCCCGGCTCGAGG
AATTCACTAATTTGAATTTAAATGCATTATCTTTCTATTCCTAAAGACCTTGGGTGACCAAAATCTTATT
TTAATAAATAAAACTGTTTATTAAAACTTTTTTGTTTCAAAGAACCATATGTATAGTGAAATTTATAAAA
ATATCAATTTTTAAAAAGCTGGTGTACTCATTTATGTTATGAACTCTAAAACCATATACTGACTGCAAGT
GATGATGTATAGAGTGATGTTTACGAGTAAACATATTTAGTTGTATACATCCTACTGAGCACATTTTGAT
GTATGAAATAACATTACAAGCTTTATCCAAATTAAGCCATTTTAAAACACTGCCAATTGAAAATACAAAT
CCTGGAAAAAATCGTCTTTAGCGCAGTCATTTGAGCCATCCTAATCCGTTACCTCAGACCATAATAAGAA
GGGATAACACTAGCTGTAGCAATGGAACACATCTGTTTCACACAATCATATCTCCTGCGCCGGTGCTAAG
CAGATTCAGCGTGATCATAACATGCTTTCCACTCATAAATGTAAATTTACAATTTGCACATGTAAAACAG
ACACTTTTGAGATATTGGATAAAAAAACAAGAGTATATTGCTTAGTTTCATCCACCAGTCATCCCCACAG
CGTTTGGAAGGCCATAAAAAGTGTCTAAAATCAATGATCATTGAAAGAGCACAAGAGAGACTCTTACGCT
GTAATGCCACTGGGGACAAAAGTGACAGTCTCTTAATGGGCTCTTCTGGAGGGGCTCCTGAACATTAAAA
ATTATCAGCGAAATTACCGAAAGAGCTTCAAGCAACTGG
